>Addgene plasmid #62061 | pET28-p53 (Mouse 1-87) | addgene partial sequence | sequence record 103160 | T7 5'-TAATACGACTCACTATAGGG-3'
AACTTTAAGAAGGAGATATACCATGGGCAGCAGCCATCATCATCATCATCACAGCAGCGGCCTGGTGCCG
CGCGGCAGCCATATGATGACCGCAATGGAAGAAAGCCAATCCGATATTTCCCTTGAACTGCCTTTATCAC
AAGAAACATTCTCTGGTTTATGGAAATTACTGCCTCCCGAAGATATTTTACCTAGCCCTCACTGTATGGA
CGATTTATTATTACCCCAAGATGTTGAAGAATTTTTTGAAGGTCCCTCTGAAGCCTTACGTGTCTCTGGC
GCCCCTGCTGCACAAGATCCAGTCACCGAAACCCCAGGTCCCGTCGCCCCCGCCCCCGCCACCCCCTAAC
TCGAGCACCACCACCACCACCACTGAGATCCGGCTGCTAACAAAGCCCGAAAGGAAGCTGAGTTGGCTGC
TGCCACCGCTGAGCAATAACTAGCATAACCCCTTGGGGCCTCTAAACGGGTCTTGAGGGGTTTTTTGCTG
AAAGGAGGAACTATATCCGGATTGGCGAATGGGACGCGCCCTGTAGCGGCGCATTAAGCGN
[96 nt withheld, positions 552-647]
CGCCGG
