>Addgene plasmid #62061 | pET28-p53 (Mouse 1-87) | addgene partial sequence | sequence record 103162 | T7term 5'-GCTAGTTATTGCTCAGCGG-3'
TTAGCAGCCGGATCTCAGTGGTGGTGGTGGTGGTGCTCGAGTTAGGGGGTGGNGGGGGCGGGGGCGACGG
GACCTGGGGTTTCGGTGACTGGATCTTGTGCAGCAGGGGCGCCAGAGACACGTAAGGCTTCAGAGGGACC
TTCAAAAAATTCTTCAACATCTTGGGGTAATAATAAATCGTCCATACAGTGAGGGCTAGGTAAAATATCT
TCGGGAGGCAGTAATTTCCATAAACCAGAGAATGTTTCTTGTGATAAAGGCAGTTCAAGGGAAATATCGG
ATTGGCTTTCTTCCATTGCGGTCATCATATGGCTGCCGCGCGGCACCAGGCCGCTGCTGTGATGATGATG
ATGATGGCTGCTGCCCATGGTATATCTCCTTCTTAAAGTTAAACAAAATTATTTCTAGAGGGGAATTGTT
ATCCGCTCACAATTCCCCTATAGTGAGTCGTATTAATTTCGCGGGATCGAGATCTCGATCCTCTACGCCG
GACGCATCGTGGCCGGCATCACCGGCGCCACAGGTGCGGTTGCTGGCGCCTATATCGCCGACATCACCGA
TGGGGAAGATCGGGCTCGCCACTTCGGGCTCATGAGCGCTTGTTTCGGCGTGGGTATGGTGGCAGGCCCC
GTGGCCGGGGGACTGTTGGGCGCCATCTCCTTGCATGCACCATTCCTTGCGGCGGCGGTGCTCAACGGCC
TCAACCTACTACTGGGCTGCTTCCTAATGCAGGAGTCGCATAAGGGAGAGCGTCGAGATCCCGGACACCA
TCGAATGGCGC
