[The description below was written by a language model from this plasmid's Addgene catalogue record.]
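Description:
pET28-p53 (Mouse 1-87) is a bacterial expression plasmid built on the Novagen pET28a backbone for producing an N-terminal fragment of mouse p53 (Trp53) in E. coli. The plasmid totals about 5.9 kb, of which the insert accounts for 261 bp. It is selected with kanamycin and is recorded as low copy. No feature table accompanies the entry, so details such as the origin of replication and other backbone elements are not itemised here, although pET28-series vectors generally carry a pBR322-type origin and a lacI gene.

The insert encodes residues 1-87 of mouse p53, the region containing the transactivation domain (TAD), cloned between NdeI and XhoI sites that both remain intact. Expression is driven by the T7 promoter, so protein production requires a host strain that supplies T7 RNA polymerase, whereas a standard cloning strain such as DH5alpha serves only for propagation. The fragment is fused to a backbone-encoded N-terminal His tag, which allows purification by immobilised metal affinity chromatography. The depositor notes a thrombin cleavage site, which in this arrangement would permit removal of the tag after purification. Whether the insert carries its own stop codon ahead of the XhoI site is not stated.

The stated purpose is simply recombinant expression of this p53 fragment in E. coli. The associated publication concerns backbone dynamics and disorder prediction across a family of intrinsically disordered proteins, which suggests the purified TAD fragment was made for biophysical and structural studies of that kind.
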