Addgene plasmid #62061: pET28-p53 (Mouse 1-87)
Purpose: Expression of Mouse p53 (residues 1-87) in e. coli
Depositing lab: Gary Daughdrill. Depositing organization: University of South Florida. Publication: Disorder predictors also predict backbone dynamics for a family of disordered proteins. Daughdrill GW, Borcherds WM, Wu H. PLoS One. 2011;6(12):e29207. doi: 10.1371/journal.pone.0029207. Epub 2011 Dec 15. PubMed 22195023.
Backbone
  Vector backbone: pET28A
  Backbone manufacturer: Novagen
  Backbone size w/o insert (bp): 5639
  Total vector size (bp): 5900
  Vector type: Bacterial Expression
Growth in bacteria
  Bacterial resistance: Kanamycin, 50 μg/mL
  Growth temperature: 37°C
  Growth strain: DH5alpha
  Copy number: Low Copy
Gene/Insert
  Gene/Insert name: p53 (alt name: Mouse p53 residues 1-87)
  Species: M. musculus (mouse)
  Insert size (bp): 261
  Mutation: contains TAD residues 1-87
  Entrez Gene: Trp53 (a.k.a. Tp53, bbl, bfy, bhy, p44, p53)
  Promoter: T7
  Tag / fusion protein: His (N terminal on backbone)
  Cloning method: Restriction Enzyme; 5′ cloning site NdeI (not destroyed); 3′ cloning site XhoI (not destroyed)
  Sequencing primers: 5′ T7; 3′ T7 term
Terms and licenses: Academic/Nonprofit Terms; Industry Terms: Not Available to Industry
Depositor comments: Includes a thrombin cleavage site.
How to cite: pET28-p53 (Mouse 1-87) was a gift from Gary Daughdrill (Addgene plasmid # 62061 ; http://n2t.net/addgene:62061 ; RRID:Addgene_62061)
